Addgene plasmid #118386: p221z-CAS9p-TagRFP-t35s
Purpose: Entry clone containing CAS9p-TagRFP and 35S terminator. Used to make CRISPR construct . For use in plants and compatible with the MultiSite Gateway system
Depositing lab: Ari Pekka Mähönen. Depositing organization: University of Helsinki. Publication: An inducible genome editing system for plants. Wang X, Ye L, Lyu M, Ursache R, Loytynoja A, Mahonen AP. Nat Plants. 2020 Jun 29. pii: 10.1038/s41477-020-0695-2. doi: 10.1038/s41477-020-0695-2. PubMed 32601420.
Backbone
  Vector backbone: pDONR-221z
  Vector type: CRISPR
Growth in bacteria
  Bacterial resistance: Bleocin (Zeocin), 50 μg/mL
  Growth temperature: 37°C
  Growth strain: DH5alpha
  Copy number: High Copy
Gene/Insert
  Gene/Insert name: CAS9p-TagRFP
  Cloning method: Gateway Cloning
  Sequencing primers: 5′ M13 Forward (-20) gtaaaacgacggccag; 3′ T7 universal primer, taatacgactcactataggg
Terms and licenses: Academic/Nonprofit Terms; Industry Terms: Not Available to Industry
How to cite: p221z-CAS9p-TagRFP-t35s was a gift from Ari Pekka Mähönen (Addgene plasmid # 118386 ; http://n2t.net/addgene:118386 ; RRID:Addgene_118386)
