[The description below was written by a language model from this plasmid's Addgene catalogue record and pLannotate feature annotations shown in this document.]
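Description:
p221z-CAS9p-TagRFP-t35s is a 7.2 kb Gateway entry clone built on the pDONR-221z backbone and intended as a building block for plant CRISPR constructs assembled with the MultiSite Gateway system. It is maintained in E. coli as a high-copy plasmid through a ColE1/pUC-type origin and is selected with Zeocin, using the Sh ble (BleoR) gene driven by the synthetic bacterial EM7 promoter. The rrnB T1 and T2 terminators upstream of the cassette are standard pDONR elements that insulate the insert from read-through transcription. The short lacI, lacZα and RSF ori matches in the feature tables are only fragments and are probably backbone remnants or annotation artefacts.

The payload lies between attL1 and attL2 sites. It consists of a Streptococcus pyogenes Cas9 coding sequence (the "CAS9p" version) followed immediately by TagRFP, a red fluorescent protein. The two annotations abut with no gap, which is consistent with a direct C-terminal fusion that lets nuclease expression be followed by fluorescence. Downstream is a cauliflower mosaic virus 35S polyadenylation/terminator sequence. No plant promoter is annotated within the att-flanked region. The promoter is therefore expected to come from another entry clone, joined upstream when the modules are combined in an LR Clonase reaction into a plant destination vector. The record does not specify which promoters, guide RNA modules or destination vectors are used as partners.

The associated work describes an inducible genome editing system for plants, and this clone supplies the fluorescently tagged Cas9 plus terminator module for it. The sequencing-derived and depositor-supplied records are the same length and show the same feature order, offset only by their start coordinates.
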