Features (pLannotate 1.2.2; 13 found; start..end, strand, type, name):
    121..213     +  CDS            lacI (fragment): lac repressor; lacI; The lac repressor binds to the lac operator to inhibit transcription in E. coli. This inhibition can be relieved by adding lactose or isopropyl-β-D-thiogalactopyranoside (IPTG).
    268..295     -  terminator     rrnB T2 terminator: transcription terminator T2 from the E. coli rrnB gene
    427..470     +  terminator     rrnB T1 terminator: Escherichia coli rrnB; transcription terminator T1 from the E. coli rrnB gene
    517..553     -  CDS            lacZα (fragment): LacZα fragment of β-galactosidase; lacZ fragment
    569..668     +  protein_bind   attL1: mutant version of attL; recombination site for the Gateway® LR reaction LR Clonase™
    722..4822    +  CDS            cas9: CAS9_STRP1 - Also known as csn1 From Streptococcus pyogenes serotype M1.
   4823..5515    +  CDS            TagRFP: TagRFP is a basic (constitutively fluorescent) red fluorescent protein published in 2007, derived from Entacmaea quadricolor. It has very low acid sensitivity.
   5632..5791    +  polyA_signal   CaMV poly(A) signal (fragment): cauliflower mosaic virus polyadenylation signal
   5796..5895    -  protein_bind   attL2: mutant version of attL; recombination site for the Gateway® LR reaction LR Clonase™
   5913..5931    -  promoter       T7 promoter: promoter for bacteriophage T7 RNA polymerase
   6020..6394    -  CDS            BleoR: antibiotic-binding protein; Sh ble from Streptoalloteichus hindustanus; confers resistance to bleomycin, phleomycin, and Zeocin™
   6413..6460    -  promoter       EM7 promoter: synthetic bacterial promoter&nbsp
   6550..7138    +  rep_origin     ori: high-copy-number ColE1/pMB1/pBR322/pUC origin of replication
>Addgene plasmid #118386 | p221z-CAS9p-TagRFP-t35s | depositor full sequence | sequence record 223558 | Full Sequence
CTTTCCTGCGTTATCCCCTGATTCTGTGGATAACCGTATTACCGCCTTTGAGTGAGCTGATACCGCTCGC
CGCAGCCGAACGACCGAGCGCAGCGAGTCAGTGAGCGAGGAAGCGGAAGAGCGCCCAATACGCAAACCGC
CTCTCCCCGCGCGTTGGCCGATTCATTAATGCAGCTGGCACGACAGGTTTCCCGACTGGAAAGCGGGCAG
TGAGCGCAACGCAATTAATACGCGTACCGCTAGCCAGGAAGAGTTTGTAGAAACGCAAAAAGGCCATCCG
TCAGGATGGCCTTCTGCTTAGTTTGATGCCTGGCAGTTTATGGCGGGCGTCCTGCCCGCCACCCTCCGGG
CCGTTGCTTCACAACGTTCAAATCCGCTCCCGGCGGATTTGTCCTACTCAGGAGAGCGTTCACCGACAAA
CAACAGATAAAACGAAAGGCCCAGTCTTCCGACTGAGCCTTTCGTTTTATTTGATGCCTGGCAGTTCCCT
ACTCTCGCGTTAACGCTAGCATGGATGTTTTCCCAGTCACGACGTTGTAAAACGACGGCCAGTCTTAAGC
TCGGGCCCCAAATAATGATTTTATTTTGACTGATAGTGACCTGTTCGTTGCAACACATTGATGAGCAATG
CTTTTTTATAATGCCAACTTTGTACAAAAAAGCAGGCTCGATGGCTCCTAAGAAGAAGCGGAAGGTTGGT
ATTCACGGGGTGCCTGCGGCTGACAAGAAGTACTCCATCGGCCTCGACATCGGCACCAACAGCGTCGGCT
GGGCGGTGATCACCGACGAGTACAAGGTCCCGTCCAAGAAGTTCAAGGTCCTGGGCAACACCGACCGCCA
CTCCATCAAGAAGAACCTCATCGGCGCCCTCCTCTTCGACTCCGGCGAGACGGCGGAGGCGACCCGCCTC
AAGCGCACCGCCCGCCGCCGCTACACCCGCCGCAAGAACCGCATCTGCTACCTCCAGGAGATCTTCTCCA
ACGAGATGGCGAAGGTCGACGACTCCTTCTTCCACCGCCTCGAGGAGTCCTTCCTCGTGGAGGAGGACAA
GAAGCACGAGCGCCACCCCATCTTCGGCAACATCGTCGACGAGGTCGCCTACCACGAGAAGTACCCCACT
ATCTACCACCTTCGTAAGAAGCTTGTTGACTCTACTGATAAGGCTGATCTTCGTCTCATCTACCTTGCTC
TCGCTCACATGATCAAGTTCCGTGGTCACTTCCTTATCGAGGGTGACCTTAACCCTGATAACTCCGACGT
GGACAAGCTCTTCATCCAGCTCGTCCAGACCTACAACCAGCTCTTCGAGGAGAACCCTATCAACGCTTCC
GGTGTCGACGCTAAGGCGATCCTTTCCGCTAGGCTCTCCAAGTCCAGGCGTCTCGAGAACCTCATCGCCC
AGCTCCCTGGTGAGAAGAAGAACGGTCTTTTCGGTAACCTCATCGCTCTCTCCCTCGGTCTGACCCCTAA
CTTCAAGTCCAACTTCGACCTCGCTGAGGACGCTAAGCTTCAGCTCTCCAAGGATACCTACGACGATGAT
CTCGACAACCTCCTCGCTCAGATTGGAGATCAGTACGCTGATCTCTTCCTTGCTGCTAAGAACCTCTCCG
ATGCTATCCTCCTTTCGGATATCCTTAGGGTTAACACTGAGATCACTAAGGCTCCTCTTTCTGCTTCCAT
GATCAAGCGCTACGACGAGCACCACCAGGACCTCACCCTCCTCAAGGCTCTTGTTCGTCAGCAGCTCCCC
GAGAAGTACAAGGAGATCTTCTTCGACCAGTCCAAGAACGGCTACGCCGGTTACATTGACGGTGGAGCTA
GCCAGGAGGAGTTCTACAAGTTCATCAAGCCAATCCTTGAGAAGATGGATGGTACTGAGGAGCTTCTCGT
TAAGCTTAACCGTGAGGACCTCCTTAGGAAGCAGAGGACTTTCGATAACGGCTCTATCCCTCACCAGATC
CACCTTGGTGAGCTTCACGCCATCCTTCGTAGGCAGGAGGACTTCTACCCTTTCCTCAAGGACAACCGTG
AGAAGATCGAGAAGATCCTTACTTTCCGTATTCCTTACTACGTTGGTCCTCTTGCTCGTGGTAACTCCCG
TTTCGCTTGGATGACTAGGAAGTCCGAGGAGACTATCACCCCTTGGAACTTCGAGGAGGTTGTTGACAAG
GGTGCTTCCGCCCAGTCCTTCATCGAGCGCATGACCAACTTCGACAAGAACCTCCCCAACGAGAAGGTCC
TCCCCAAGCACTCCCTCCTCTACGAGTACTTCACGGTCTACAACGAGCTCACCAAGGTCAAGTACGTCAC
CGAGGGTATGCGCAAGCCTGCCTTCCTCTCCGGCGAGCAGAAGAAGGCTATCGTTGACCTCCTCTTCAAG
ACCAACCGCAAGGTCACCGTCAAGCAGCTCAAGGAGGACTACTTCAAGAAGATCGAGTGCTTCGACTCCG
TCGAGATCAGCGGCGTTGAGGACCGTTTCAACGCTTCTCTCGGTACCTACCACGATCTCCTCAAGATCAT
CAAGGACAAGGACTTCCTCGACAACGAGGAGAACGAGGACATCCTCGAGGACATCGTCCTCACTCTTACT
CTCTTCGAGGATAGGGAGATGATCGAGGAGAGGCTCAAGACTTACGCTCATCTCTTCGATGACAAGGTTA
TGAAGCAGCTCAAGCGTCGCCGTTACACCGGTTGGGGTAGGCTCTCCCGCAAGCTCATCAACGGTATCAG
GGATAAGCAGAGCGGCAAGACTATCCTCGACTTCCTCAAGTCTGATGGTTTCGCTAACAGGAACTTCATG
CAGCTCATCCACGATGACTCTCTTACCTTCAAGGAGGATATTCAGAAGGCTCAGGTGTCCGGTCAGGGCG
ACTCTCTCCACGAGCACATTGCTAACCTTGCTGGTTCCCCTGCTATCAAGAAGGGCATCCTTCAGACTGT
TAAGGTTGTCGATGAGCTTGTCAAGGTTATGGGTCGTCACAAGCCTGAGAACATCGTCATCGAGATGGCT
CGTGAGAACCAGACTACCCAGAAGGGTCAGAAGAACTCGAGGGAGCGCATGAAGAGGATTGAGGAGGGTA
TCAAGGAGCTTGGTTCTCAGATCCTTAAGGAGCACCCTGTCGAGAACACCCAGCTCCAGAACGAGAAGCT
CTACCTCTACTACCTCCAGAACGGTAGGGATATGTACGTTGACCAGGAGCTCGACATCAACAGGCTTTCT
GACTACGACGTCGACCACATTGTTCCTCAGTCTTTCCTTAAGGATGACTCCATCGACAACAAGGTCCTCA
CGAGGTCCGACAAGAACAGGGGTAAGTCGGACAACGTCCCTTCCGAGGAGGTTGTCAAGAAGATGAAGAA
CTACTGGAGGCAGCTTCTCAACGCTAAGCTCATTACCCAGAGGAAGTTCGACAACCTCACGAAGGCTGAG
AGGGGTGGCCTTTCCGAGCTTGACAAGGCTGGTTTCATCAAGAGGCAGCTTGTTGAGACGAGGCAGATTA
CCAAGCACGTTGCTCAGATCCTCGATTCTAGGATGAACACCAAGTACGACGAGAACGACAAGCTCATCCG
CGAGGTCAAGGTGATCACCCTCAAGTCCAAGCTCGTCTCCGACTTCCGCAAGGACTTCCAGTTCTACAAG
GTCCGCGAGATCAACAACTACCACCACGCTCACGATGCTTACCTTAACGCTGTCGTTGGTACCGCTCTTA
TCAAGAAGTACCCTAAGCTTGAGTCCGAGTTCGTCTACGGTGACTACAAGGTCTACGACGTTCGTAAGAT
GATCGCCAAGTCCGAGCAGGAGATCGGCAAGGCCACCGCCAAGTACTTCTTCTACTCCAACATCATGAAC
TTCTTCAAGACCGAGATCACCCTCGCCAACGGCGAGATCCGCAAGCGCCCTCTTATCGAGACGAACGGTG
AGACTGGTGAGATCGTTTGGGACAAGGGTCGCGACTTCGCTACTGTTCGCAAGGTCCTTTCTATGCCTCA
GGTTAACATCGTCAAGAAGACCGAGGTCCAGACCGGTGGCTTCTCCAAGGAGTCTATCCTTCCAAAGAGA
AACTCGGACAAGCTCATCGCTAGGAAGAAGGATTGGGACCCTAAGAAGTACGGTGGTTTCGACTCCCCTA
CTGTCGCCTACTCCGTCCTCGTGGTCGCCAAGGTGGAGAAGGGTAAGTCGAAGAAGCTCAAGTCCGTCAA
GGAGCTCCTCGGCATCACCATCATGGAGCGCTCCTCCTTCGAGAAGAACCCGATCGACTTCCTCGAGGCC
AAGGGCTACAAGGAGGTCAAGAAGGACCTCATCATCAAGCTCCCCAAGTACTCTCTTTTCGAGCTCGAGA
ACGGTCGTAAGAGGATGCTGGCTTCCGCTGGTGAGCTCCAGAAGGGTAACGAGCTTGCTCTTCCTTCCAA
GTACGTGAACTTCCTCTACCTCGCCTCCCACTACGAGAAGCTCAAGGGTTCCCCTGAGGATAACGAGCAG
AAGCAGCTCTTCGTGGAGCAGCACAAGCACTACCTCGACGAGATCATCGAGCAGATCTCCGAGTTCTCCA
AGCGCGTCATCCTCGCTGACGCTAACCTCGACAAGGTCCTCTCCGCCTACAACAAGCACCGCGACAAGCC
CATCCGCGAGCAGGCCGAGAACATCATCCACCTCTTCACGCTCACGAACCTCGGCGCCCCTGCTGCTTTC
AAGTACTTCGACACCACCATCGACAGGAAGCGTTACACGTCCACCAAGGAGGTTCTCGACGCTACTCTCA
TCCACCAGTCCATCACCGGTCTTTACGAGACTCGTATCGACCTTTCCCAGCTTGGTGGTGATATGAGCGA
GCTGATTAAGGAGAACATGCACATGAAGCTGTACATGGAGGGCACCGTGAACAACCACCACTTCAAGTGC
ACATCCGAGGGCGAAGGCAAGCCCTACGAGGGCACCCAGACCATGAGAATCAAGGTGGTCGAGGGCGGCC
CTCTCCCCTTCGCCTTCGACATCCTGGCTACCAGCTTCATGTACGGCAGCAGAACCTTCATCAACCACAC
CCAGGGCATCCCCGACTTCTTTAAGCAGTCCTTCCCTGAGGGCTTCACATGGGAGAGAGTCACCACATAC
GAAGACGGGGGCGTGCTGACCGCTACCCAGGACACCAGCCTCCAGGACGGCTGCCTCATCTACAACGTCA
AGATCAGAGGGGTGAACTTCCCATCCAACGGCCCTGTGATGCAGAAGAAAACACTCGGCTGGGAGGCCAA
CACCGAGATGCTGTACCCCGCTGACGGCGGCCTGGAAGGCAGAAGCGACATGGCCCTGAAGCTCGTGGGC
GGGGGCCACCTGATCTGCAACTTCAAGACCACATACAGATCCAAGAAACCCGCTAAGAACCTCAAGATGC
CCGGCGTCTACTATGTGGACCACAGACTGGAAAGAATCAAGGAGGCCGACAAAGAGACCTACGTCGAGCA
GCACGAGGTGGCTGTGGCCAGATACTGCGACCTCCCTAGCAAACTGGGGCACAAGAAGCGTCCTGCTGCC
ACCAAAAAGGCCGGACAGGCTAAGAAAAAGAAGTAGGATCCACCTGATCTAGAGTCCGCAAAAATCACCA
GTCTCTCTCTACAAATCTATCTCTCTCTATTTTTCTCCAGAATAATGTGTGAGTAGTTCCCAGATAAGGG
AATTAGGGTTCTTATAGGGTTTCGCTCATGTGTTGAGCATATAAGAAACCCTTAGTATGTATTTGTATTT
GTAAAATACTTCTATCAATAAAATTTCTAATTCCTAAAACCAAAATCCAGTGACCACCCAGCTTTCTTGT
ACAAAGTTGGCATTATAAGAAAGCATTGCTTATCAATTTGTTGCAACGAACAGGTCACTATCAGTCAAAA
TAAAATCATTATTTGCCATCCAGCTGATATCCCCTATAGTGAGTCGTATTACATGGTCATAGCTGTTTCC
TGGCAGCTCTGGCCCGTGTCTCAAAATCTCTGATGTTACATTGCACAAGATAAAATAATATCATCATGAT
CAGTCCTGCTCCTCGGCCACGAAGTGCACGCAGTTGCCGGCCGGGTCGCGCAGGGCGAACTCCCGCCCCC
ACGGCTGCTCGCCGATCTCGGTCATGGCCGGCCCGGAGGCGTCCCGGAAGTTCGTGGACACGACCTCCGA
CCACTCGGCGTACAGCTCGTCCAGGCCGCGCACCCACACCCAGGCCAGGGTGTTGTCCGGCACCACCTGG
TCCTGGACCGCGCTGATGAACAGGGTCACGTCGTCCCGGACCACACCGGCGAAGTCGTCCTCCACGAAGT
CCCGGGAGAACCCGAGCCGGTCGGTCCAGAACTCGACCGCTCCGGCGACGTCGCGCGCGGTGAGCACCGG
AACGGCACTGGTCAACTTGGCCATGGTTTAGTTCCTCACCTTGTCGTATTATACTATGCCGATATACTAT
GCCGATGATTAATTGTCAACACGTGCTGATCATGACCAAAATCCCTTAACGTGAGTTACGCGTCGTTCCA
CTGAGCGTCAGACCCCGTAGAAAAGATCAAAGGATCTTCTTGAGATCCTTTTTTTCTGCGCGTAATCTGC
TGCTTGCAAACAAAAAAACCACCGCTACCAGCGGTGGTTTGTTTGCCGGATCAAGAGCTACCAACTCTTT
TTCCGAAGGTAACTGGCTTCAGCAGAGCGCAGATACCAAATACTGTTCTTCTAGTGTAGCCGTAGTTAGG
CCACCACTTCAAGAACTCTGTAGCACCGCCTACATACCTCGCTCTGCTAATCCTGTTACCAGTGGCTGCT
GCCAGTGGCGATAAGTCGTGTCTTACCGGGTTGGACTCAAGACGATAGTTACCGGATAAGGCGCAGCGGT
CGGGCTGAACGGGGGGTTCGTGCACACAGCCCAGCTTGGAGCGAACGACCTACACCGAACTGAGATACCT
ACAGCGTGAGCTATGAGAAAGCGCCACGCTTCCCGAAGGGAGAAAGGCGGACAGGTATCCGGTAAGCGGC
AGGGTCGGAACAGGAGAGCGCACGAGGGAGCTTCCAGGGGGAAACGCCTGGTATCTTTATAGTCCTGTCG
GGTTTCGCCACCTCTGACTTGAGCGTCGATTTTTGTGATGCTCGTCAGGGGGGCGGAGCCTATGGAAAAA
CGCCAGCAACGCGGCCTTTTTACGGTTCCTGGCCTTTTGCTGGCCTTTTGCTCACATGTT
