Features (pLannotate 1.2.2; 14 found; start..end, strand, type, name):
      1..92      +  rep_origin     RSF ori (fragment): Plasmids containing the RSF 1030 origin of replication can be propagated in E. coli cells that contain additional plasmids with compatible origins.
     94..186     +  CDS            lacI (fragment): lac repressor; lacI; The lac repressor binds to the lac operator to inhibit transcription in E. coli. This inhibition can be relieved by adding lactose or isopropyl-β-D-thiogalactopyranoside (IPTG).
    241..268     -  terminator     rrnB T2 terminator: transcription terminator T2 from the E. coli rrnB gene
    400..443     +  terminator     rrnB T1 terminator: Escherichia coli rrnB; transcription terminator T1 from the E. coli rrnB gene
    490..526     -  CDS            lacZα (fragment): LacZα fragment of β-galactosidase; lacZ fragment
    542..641     +  protein_bind   attL1: mutant version of attL; recombination site for the Gateway® LR reaction LR Clonase™
    695..4795    +  CDS            cas9: CAS9_STRP1 - Also known as csn1 From Streptococcus pyogenes serotype M1.
   4796..5488    +  CDS            TagRFP: TagRFP is a basic (constitutively fluorescent) red fluorescent protein published in 2007, derived from Entacmaea quadricolor. It has very low acid sensitivity.
   5605..5764    +  polyA_signal   CaMV poly(A) signal (fragment): cauliflower mosaic virus polyadenylation signal
   5769..5868    -  protein_bind   attL2: mutant version of attL; recombination site for the Gateway® LR reaction LR Clonase™
   5886..5904    -  promoter       T7 promoter: promoter for bacteriophage T7 RNA polymerase
   5993..6367    -  CDS            BleoR: antibiotic-binding protein; Sh ble from Streptoalloteichus hindustanus; confers resistance to bleomycin, phleomycin, and Zeocin™
   6386..6433    -  promoter       EM7 promoter: synthetic bacterial promoter&nbsp
   6523..7111    +  rep_origin     ori: high-copy-number ColE1/pMB1/pBR322/pUC origin of replication
>Addgene plasmid #118386 | p221z-CAS9p-TagRFP-t35s | addgene full sequence | sequence record 227227 | Addgene NGS Result
GGATAACCGTATTACCGCCTTTGAGTGAGCTGATACCGCTCGCCGCAGCCGAACGACCGAGCGCAGCGAG
TCAGTGAGCGAGGAAGCGGAAGAGCGCCCAATACGCAAACCGCCTCTCCCCGCGCGTTGGCCGATTCATT
AATGCAGCTGGCACGACAGGTTTCCCGACTGGAAAGCGGGCAGTGAGCGCAACGCAATTAATACGCGTAC
CGCTAGCCAGGAAGAGTTTGTAGAAACGCAAAAAGGCCATCCGTCAGGATGGCCTTCTGCTTAGTTTGAT
GCCTGGCAGTTTATGGCGGGCGTCCTGCCCGCCACCCTCCGGGCCGTTGCTTCACAACGTTCAAATCCGC
TCCCGGCGGATTTGTCCTACTCAGGAGAGCGTTCACCGACAAACAACAGATAAAACGAAAGGCCCAGTCT
TCCGACTGAGCCTTTCGTTTTATTTGATGCCTGGCAGTTCCCTACTCTCGCGTTAACGCTAGCATGGATG
TTTTCCCAGTCACGACGTTGTAAAACGACGGCCAGTCTTAAGCTCGGGCCCCAAATAATGATTTTATTTT
GACTGATAGTGACCTGTTCGTTGCAACAAATTGATGAGCAATGCTTTTTTATAATGCCAACTTTGTACAA
AAAAGCAGGCTCGATGGCTCCTAAGAAGAAGCGGAAGGTTGGTATTCACGGGGTGCCTGCGGCTGACAAG
AAGTACTCCATCGGCCTCGACATCGGCACCAACAGCGTCGGCTGGGCGGTGATCACCGACGAGTACAAGG
TCCCGTCCAAGAAGTTCAAGGTCCTGGGCAACACCGACCGCCACTCCATCAAGAAGAACCTCATCGGCGC
CCTCCTCTTCGACTCCGGCGAGACGGCGGAGGCGACCCGCCTCAAGCGCACCGCCCGCCGCCGCTACACC
CGCCGCAAGAACCGCATCTGCTACCTCCAGGAGATCTTCTCCAACGAGATGGCGAAGGTCGACGACTCCT
TCTTCCACCGCCTCGAGGAGTCCTTCCTCGTGGAGGAGGACAAGAAGCACGAGCGCCACCCCATCTTCGG
CAACATCGTCGACGAGGTCGCCTACCACGAGAAGTACCCCACTATCTACCACCTTCGTAAGAAGCTTGTT
GACTCTACTGATAAGGCTGATCTTCGTCTCATCTACCTTGCTCTCGCTCACATGATCAAGTTCCGTGGTC
ACTTCCTTATCGAGGGTGACCTTAACCCTGATAACTCCGACGTGGACAAGCTCTTCATCCAGCTCGTCCA
GACCTACAACCAGCTCTTCGAGGAGAACCCTATCAACGCTTCCGGTGTCGACGCTAAGGCGATCCTTTCC
GCTAGGCTCTCCAAGTCCAGGCGTCTCGAGAACCTCATCGCCCAGCTCCCTGGTGAGAAGAAGAACGGTC
TTTTCGGTAACCTCATCGCTCTCTCCCTCGGTCTGACCCCTAACTTCAAGTCCAACTTCGACCTCGCTGA
GGACGCTAAGCTTCAGCTCTCCAAGGATACCTACGACGATGATCTCGACAACCTCCTCGCTCAGATTGGA
GATCAGTACGCTGATCTCTTCCTTGCTGCTAAGAACCTCTCCGATGCTATCCTCCTTTCGGATATCCTTA
GGGTTAACACTGAGATCACTAAGGCTCCTCTTTCTGCTTCCATGATCAAGCGCTACGACGAGCACCACCA
GGACCTCACCCTCCTCAAGGCTCTTGTTCGTCAGCAGCTCCCCGAGAAGTACAAGGAGATCTTCTTCGAC
CAGTCCAAGAACGGCTACGCCGGTTACATTGACGGTGGAGCTAGCCAGGAGGAGTTCTACAAGTTCATCA
AGCCAATCCTTGAGAAGATGGATGGTACTGAGGAGCTTCTCGTTAAGCTTAACCGTGAGGACCTCCTTAG
GAAGCAGAGGACTTTCGATAACGGCTCTATCCCTCACCAGATCCACCTTGGTGAGCTTCACGCCATCCTT
CGTAGGCAGGAGGACTTCTACCCTTTCCTCAAGGACAACCGTGAGAAGATCGAGAAGATCCTTACTTTCC
GTATTCCTTACTACGTTGGTCCTCTTGCTCGTGGTAACTCCCGTTTCGCTTGGATGACTAGGAAGTCCGA
GGAGACTATCACCCCTTGGAACTTCGAGGAGGTTGTTGACAAGGGTGCTTCCGCCCAGTCCTTCATCGAG
CGCATGACCAACTTCGACAAGAACCTCCCCAACGAGAAGGTCCTCCCCAAGCACTCCCTCCTCTACGAGT
ACTTCACGGTCTACAACGAGCTCACCAAGGTCAAGTACGTCACCGAGGGTATGCGCAAGCCTGCCTTCCT
CTCCGGCGAGCAGAAGAAGGCTATCGTTGACCTCCTCTTCAAGACCAACCGCAAGGTCACCGTCAAGCAG
CTCAAGGAGGACTACTTCAAGAAGATCGAGTGCTTCGACTCCGTCGAGATCAGCGGCGTTGAGGACCGTT
TCAACGCTTCTCTCGGTACCTACCACGATCTCCTCAAGATCATCAAGGACAAGGACTTCCTCGACAACGA
GGAGAACGAGGACATCCTCGAGGACATCGTCCTCACTCTTACTCTCTTCGAGGATAGGGAGATGATCGAG
GAGAGGCTCAAGACTTACGCTCATCTCTTCGATGACAAGGTTATGAAGCAGCTCAAGCGTCGCCGTTACA
CCGGTTGGGGTAGGCTCTCCCGCAAGCTCATCAACGGTATCAGGGATAAGCAGAGCGGCAAGACTATCCT
CGACTTCCTCAAGTCTGATGGTTTCGCTAACAGGAACTTCATGCAGCTCATCCACGATGACTCTCTTACC
TTCAAGGAGGATATTCAGAAGGCTCAGGTGTCCGGTCAGGGCGACTCTCTCCACGAGCACATTGCTAACC
TTGCTGGTTCCCCTGCTATCAAGAAGGGCATCCTTCAGACTGTTAAGGTTGTCGATGAGCTTGTCAAGGT
TATGGGTCGTCACAAGCCTGAGAACATCGTCATCGAGATGGCTCGTGAGAACCAGACTACCCAGAAGGGT
CAGAAGAACTCGAGGGAGCGCATGAAGAGGATTGAGGAGGGTATCAAGGAGCTTGGTTCTCAGATCCTTA
AGGAGCACCCTGTCGAGAACACCCAGCTCCAGAACGAGAAGCTCTACCTCTACTACCTCCAGAACGGTAG
GGATATGTACGTTGACCAGGAGCTCGACATCAACAGGCTTTCTGACTACGACGTCGACCACATTGTTCCT
CAGTCTTTCCTTAAGGATGACTCCATCGACAACAAGGTCCTCACGAGGTCCGACAAGAACAGGGGTAAGT
CGGACAACGTCCCTTCCGAGGAGGTTGTCAAGAAGATGAAGAACTACTGGAGGCAGCTTCTCAACGCTAA
GCTCATTACCCAGAGGAAGTTCGACAACCTCACGAAGGCTGAGAGGGGTGGCCTTTCCGAGCTTGACAAG
GCTGGTTTCATCAAGAGGCAGCTTGTTGAGACGAGGCAGATTACCAAGCACGTTGCTCAGATCCTCGATT
CTAGGATGAACACCAAGTACGACGAGAACGACAAGCTCATCCGCGAGGTCAAGGTGATCACCCTCAAGTC
CAAGCTCGTCTCCGACTTCCGCAAGGACTTCCAGTTCTACAAGGTCCGCGAGATCAACAACTACCACCAC
GCTCACGATGCTTACCTTAACGCTGTCGTTGGTACCGCTCTTATCAAGAAGTACCCTAAGCTTGAGTCCG
AGTTCGTCTACGGTGACTACAAGGTCTACGACGTTCGTAAGATGATCGCCAAGTCCGAGCAGGAGATCGG
CAAGGCCACCGCCAAGTACTTCTTCTACTCCAACATCATGAACTTCTTCAAGACCGAGATCACCCTCGCC
AACGGCGAGATCCGCAAGCGCCCTCTTATCGAGACGAACGGTGAGACTGGTGAGATCGTTTGGGACAAGG
GTCGCGACTTCGCTACTGTTCGCAAGGTCCTTTCTATGCCTCAGGTTAACATCGTCAAGAAGACCGAGGT
CCAGACCGGTGGCTTCTCCAAGGAGTCTATCCTTCCAAAGAGAAACTCGGACAAGCTCATCGCTAGGAAG
AAGGATTGGGACCCTAAGAAGTACGGTGGTTTCGACTCCCCTACTGTCGCCTACTCCGTCCTCGTGGTCG
CCAAGGTGGAGAAGGGTAAGTCGAAGAAGCTCAAGTCCGTCAAGGAGCTCCTCGGCATCACCATCATGGA
GCGCTCCTCCTTCGAGAAGAACCCGATCGACTTCCTCGAGGCCAAGGGCTACAAGGAGGTCAAGAAGGAC
CTCATCATCAAGCTCCCCAAGTACTCTCTTTTCGAGCTCGAGAACGGTCGTAAGAGGATGCTGGCTTCCG
CTGGTGAGCTCCAGAAGGGTAACGAGCTTGCTCTTCCTTCCAAGTACGTGAACTTCCTCTACCTCGCCTC
CCACTACGAGAAGCTCAAGGGTTCCCCTGAGGATAACGAGCAGAAGCAGCTCTTCGTGGAGCAGCACAAG
CACTACCTCGACGAGATCATCGAGCAGATCTCCGAGTTCTCCAAGCGCGTCATCCTCGCTGACGCTAACC
TCGACAAGGTCCTCTCCGCCTACAACAAGCACCGCGACAAGCCCATCCGCGAGCAGGCCGAGAACATCAT
CCACCTCTTCACGCTCACGAACCTCGGCGCCCCTGCTGCTTTCAAGTACTTCGACACCACCATCGACAGG
AAGCGTTACACGTCCACCAAGGAGGTTCTCGACGCTACTCTCATCCACCAGTCCATCACCGGTCTTTACG
AGACTCGTATCGACCTTTCCCAGCTTGGTGGTGATATGAGCGAGCTGATTAAGGAGAACATGCACATGAA
GCTGTACATGGAGGGCACCGTGAACAACCACCACTTCAAGTGCACATCCGAGGGCGAAGGCAAGCCCTAC
GAGGGCACCCAGACCATGAGAATCAAGGTGGTCGAGGGCGGCCCTCTCCCCTTCGCCTTCGACATCCTGG
CTACCAGCTTCATGTACGGCAGCAGAACCTTCATCAACCACACCCAGGGCATCCCCGACTTCTTTAAGCA
GTCCTTCCCTGAGGGCTTCACATGGGAGAGAGTCACCACATACGAAGACGGGGGCGTGCTGACCGCTACC
CAGGACACCAGCCTCCAGGACGGCTGCCTCATCTACAACGTCAAGATCAGAGGGGTGAACTTCCCATCCA
ACGGCCCTGTGATGCAGAAGAAAACACTCGGCTGGGAGGCCAACACCGAGATGCTGTACCCCGCTGACGG
CGGCCTGGAAGGCAGAAGCGACATGGCCCTGAAGCTCGTGGGCGGGGGCCACCTGATCTGCAACTTCAAG
ACCACATACAGATCCAAGAAACCCGCTAAGAACCTCAAGATGCCCGGCGTCTACTATGTGGACCACAGAC
TGGAAAGAATCAAGGAGGCCGACAAAGAGACCTACGTCGAGCAGCACGAGGTGGCTGTGGCCAGATACTG
CGACCTCCCTAGCAAACTGGGGCACAAGAAGCGTCCTGCTGCCACCAAAAAGGCCGGACAGGCTAAGAAA
AAGAAGTAGGATCCACCTGATCTAGAGTCCGCAAAAATCACCAGTCTCTCTCTACAAATCTATCTCTCTC
TATTTTTCTCCAGAATAATGTGTGAGTAGTTCCCAGATAAGGGAATTAGGGTTCTTATAGGGTTTCGCTC
ATGTGTTGAGCATATAAGAAACCCTTAGTATGTATTTGTATTTGTAAAATACTTCTATCAATAAAATTTC
TAATTCCTAAAACCAAAATCCAGTGACCACCCAGCTTTCTTGTACAAAGTTGGCATTATAAGAAAGCATT
GCTTATCAATTTGTTGCAACGAACAGGTCACTATCAGTCAAAATAAAATCATTATTTGCCATCCAGCTGA
TATCCCCTATAGTGAGTCGTATTACATGGTCATAGCTGTTTCCTGGCAGCTCTGGCCCGTGTCTCAAAAT
CTCTGATGTTACATTGCACAAGATAAAAATATATCATCATGATCAGTCCTGCTCCTCGGCCACGAAGTGC
ACGCAGTTGCCGGCCGGGTCGCGCAGGGCGAACTCCCGCCCCCACGGCTGCTCGCCGATCTCGGTCATGG
CCGGCCCGGAGGCGTCCCGGAAGTTCGTGGACACGACCTCCGACCACTCGGCGTACAGCTCGTCCAGGCC
GCGCACCCACACCCAGGCCAGGGTGTTGTCCGGCACCACCTGGTCCTGGACCGCGCTGATGAACAGGGTC
ACGTCGTCCCGGACCACACCGGCGAAGTCGTCCTCCACGAAGTCCCGGGAGAACCCGAGCCGGTCGGTCC
AGAACTCGACCGCTCCGGCGACGTCGCGCGCGGTGAGCACCGGAACGGCACTGGTCAACTTGGCCATGGT
TTAGTTCCTCACCTTGTCGTATTATACTATGCCGATATACTATGCCGATGATTAATTGTCAACACGTGCT
GATCATGACCAAAATCCCTTAACGTGAGTTACGCGTCGTTCCACTGAGCGTCAGACCCCGTAGAAAAGAT
CAAAGGATCTTCTTGAGATCCTTTTTTTCTGCGCGTAATCTGCTGCTTGCAAACAAAAAAACCACCGCTA
CCAGCGGTGGTTTGTTTGCCGGATCAAGAGCTACCAACTCTTTTTCCGAAGGTAACTGGCTTCAGCAGAG
CGCAGATACCAAATACTGTTCTTCTAGTGTAGCCGTAGTTAGGCCACCACTTCAAGAACTCTGTAGCACC
GCCTACATACCTCGCTCTGCTAATCCTGTTACCAGTGGCTGCTGCCAGTGGCGATAAGTCGTGTCTTACC
GGGTTGGACTCAAGACGATAGTTACCGGATAAGGCGCAGCGGTCGGGCTGAACGGGGGGTTCGTGCACAC
AGCCCAGCTTGGAGCGAACGACCTACACCGAACTGAGATACCTACAGCGTGAGCTATGAGAAAGCGCCAC
GCTTCCCGAAGGGAGAAAGGCGGACAGGTATCCGGTAAGCGGCAGGGTCGGAACAGGAGAGCGCACGAGG
GAGCTTCCAGGGGGAAACGCCTGGTATCTTTATAGTCCTGTCGGGTTTCGCCACCTCTGACTTGAGCGTC
GATTTTTGTGATGCTCGTCAGGGGGGCGGAGCCTATGGAAAAACGCCAGCAACGCGGCCTTTTTACGGTT
CCTGGCCTTTTGCTGGCCTTTTGCTCACATGTTCTTTCCTGCGTTATCCCCTGATTCTGT
